>Addgene plasmid #196893 | pCAG-lox-inv[Talpha1-HA-Dre]-lox-Akna-mOrange2 | addgene full sequence | sequence record 408740 | Addgene NGS Result
GATTCGACATTGATTATTGACTAGTTATTAATAGTAATCAATTACGGGGTCATTAGTTCATAGCCCATAT
ATGGAGTTCCGCGTTACATAACTTACGGTAAATGGCCCGCCTGGCTGACCGCCCAACGACCCCCGCCCAT
TGACGTCAATAATGACGTATGTTCCCATAGTAACGCCAATAGGGACTTTCCATTGACGTCAATGGGTGGA
GTATTTACGGTAAACTGCCCACTTGGCAGTACATCAAGTGTATCATATGCCAAGTACGCCCCCTATTGAC
GTCAATGACGGTAAATGGCCCGCCTGGCATTATGCCCAGTACATGACCTTATGGGACTTTCCTACTTGGC
AGTACATCTACGTATTAGTCATCGCTATTACCATGGTCGAGGTGAGCCCCACGTTCTGCTTCACTCTCCC
CATCTCCCCCCCCTCCCCACCCCCAATTTTGTATTTATTTATTTTTTAATTATTTTGTGCAGCGRTGGGG
GCGGGGGGGGGGGGGGGGSGSGSSSSRGGSGGGGSGGGGSGGGGSGRGGGGSGGGGSGGGGSGRGGSGGR
GRGGKGSGGCGGCRGCCAATCAGAGCGGCGCGCTCCGAAAGTTTCCTTTTATGGCGAGGCGGCGGCGGCG
GCGGCCCTATAAAAAGCGAAGCGCGCGGCGGGCGGGAGTCGCTGCGCGCTGCCTTCGCCCCGTGCCCCGC
TCCGCCGCCGCCTCGCGCCGCCCGCCCCGGCTCTGACTGACCGCGTTACTCCCACAGGTGAGCGGGCGGG
ACGGCCCTTCTCCTCCGGGCTGTAATTAGCGCTTGGTTTAATGACGGCTTGTTTCTTTTCTGTGGCTGCG
TGAAAGCCTTGAGGGGCTCCGGGAGGGCCCTTTGTGCGGGGGGAGCGGCTCGGGGGGTGCGTGCGTGTGT
GTGTGCGTGGGGAGCGCCGCGTGCGGCTCCGCGCTGCCCGGCGGCTGTGAGCGCTGCGGGCGCGGCGCGG
GGCTTTGTGCGCTCCGCAGTGTGCGCGAGGGGAGCGCGGCCGGGGGCGGTGCCCCGCGGTGCGGGGGGGG
CTGCGAGGGGAACAAAGGCTGCGTGCGGGGTGTGTGCGTGGGGGGGTGAGCAGGGGGTGTGGGCGCGTCG
GTCGGGCTGCAACCCCCCCTGCACCCCCCTCCCCGAGTTGCTGAGCACGGCCCGGCTTCGGGTGCGGGGC
TCCGTACGGGGCGTGGCGCGGGGCTCGCCGTGCCGGGCGGGGGGKGGCGGCRGGKGGGGGKGCCGGGCGG
GGCGGGGCCGCCKSGGGSSGGGGRGGGSKSGGGGGRGGGGCGCGGCGGCCCCCGGAGCGCCGGCGGCTGT
CGAGGCGCGGCGAGCCGCAGCCATTGCCTTTTATGGTAATCGTGCGAGAGGGCGCAGGGACTTCCTTTGT
CCCAAATCTGTGCGGAGCCGAAATCTGGGAGGCGCCGCCGCACCCCCTCTAGCGGGCGCGGGGCGAAGCG
GTGCGGCGCCGGCAGGAAGGAAATGGGCGGGGAGGGCCTTCGTGCGTCGCCGCGCCGCCGTCCCCTTCTC
CCTCTCCAGCCTCGGGGCTGTCCGCGGGGGGACGGCTGCCTTCGGGGGGGACGGGGCAGGGCGGGGTTCG
GCTTCTGGCGTGTGACCGGCGGCTCTAGAGCCTCTGCTAACCATGTTCATGCCTTCTTCTTTTTCCTACA
GATCCTTAATTAATAATACGACTCACTATAGGGGGTCGACCCGCCACCAATCATTTAAATATAACTTCGT
ATAATGTATGCTATACGAAGTTATTCGCGATGAATAAATGAAAGCTGTCGAGGGATCTTCATAAGAGAAG
AGGGACAGCTATGACTGGGAGTAGTCAGGAGAGGAGGAAAAATCTGGCTAGTAAAACATGTAAGGAAAAT
TTTAGGGATGTTAAAGAAAAAAATAACACAAAACAAAATATAAAAAAAATCTAACCTCAAGTCAAGGCTT
TTCTATGGAATAAGGAATGGACAGCAGGGGGCTGTTTCATATACTGATGACCTCTTTATAGCCAACCTTT
GTTCATGGCAGCCAGCATATGGGCATATGTTGCCAAACTCTAAACCAAATACTCATTCTGATGTTTTAAA
TGATTTGCCCTCCCATATGTCCTTCCGAGTGAGAGACACAAAAAATTCCAACACACTATTGCAATGAAAA
TAAATTTCCTTTATTAGCCAGAAGTCAGATGCTCAAGGGGCTTCATGATGTCCCCATAATTTTTGGCAGA
GGGAAAAAGATCTGACTCAGCTATCCATCAGTCGAGAATTGGCTCCCACGGACACTCCGCCCCTTCTGAG
ATACCGCATCAGTGTTTCAGGCTTCTTCCATGTCCCTTCCTGCATAATCTCGACCATAGACACCTGTTTC
TCGGCCATGTCTATTGCGGCACCCACCCTGGCGGAATGGCCGGTCCAGGTCCTATACCTCCCTTTATTGG
GGGTGGCGTCCCGTTTGTTCAGCAGCACCCAGGCATCACTGAAAATCTTCTCCATGGCAGGGGCGGTCAG
GGGCGTGGTAGTAATGCGGGCTTTGTTTGACCGGTGTATAGGTGGGAAGAGCACAGCGTCTGGATGTTCT
CTAAGCCCACTGACGTCCAGCCAGTCATTGAGCACTGCTGTGGTTCGCCGGGAGAGCACTTTGTCAAGGC
CCGCAGCTGTGGTGATTGTCTTAGTGTGACTGATGTGCAGGGTCACTGTGTCTCCTGTCTGATCCAAGTC
CCCAACCCTGATGCGTGATATTTCAGACATTCTCATGAGGGTGTTATAGGCTACGAACAGGAAAGCCCTG
TTGCGCAGGTCGACCAGCCGCTCGCTCCTGCTGAGCAGCACATCCAGCAGCTTCAGGTCGTCCCAGCGCA
GGGGGATTGCCTGTCCTGTCCTCTCACCCTTTTCGGTTGCGGCTTCTCTTCTAATTCTTCTCATGGCAAG
ACTCACTGACTTGTCGTCGGACAAGGGTGGCAGTCCGCAGTGGGACAGAAGCATATTAAGCATAGCATAG
TGCTTGTCGATGGTAGTGGAGGCCAGGTCTGCATCGTGCAACTGAAGAAAGTATTCGCGTGCCATTTCAG
GACTAATTGGAAACCATGCAAGCTGCCGAGCATGGCACCATCTGGCCCAGCTATGAAAGACCAACCTCAA
ATCCCTCAAAGTGTTAGGAGCGTACGCCCCCTGGTCATTCATAAACCTCATGAAGTTTTCAGCGGCCTCC
TGATACTCTTTGCCGATGTTTCGCAGGAATCCACCAGATGAACCACTAATAATCAGCTCAGAGGATCCAG
CGTAATCTGGAACATCGTATGGGTAAACCTTCCTCTTCTTCTTAGGCATGGTGGCGAATTCGTTGCTGCT
TCGCGGCTGCCGGGTGGATGGCGGAGGCGAGGAGGAGGTGTTGCTTCTTACAGCGCGACTCTTAAGCGGT
CGATGTAAGAGAACCTGCGGCACTTGGGCGGATGCGCCTCCTTATATACAGCTCGGTCACCATGGGGATG
GGCCAAGGCCTTTTCCTGTTGGTCCAGACCCCTCCGTCTGCCCAGAGAAGCCGCGACAGGAGAGTGGTGA
TTGGTGCAAGCGACATGGTATGAGGTAATCTCTCCCCCCTTCCCCCCCTCGCTAGCATCCGTAGATTTTG
CATCCTTCAGACAAAGGCCTCGCAAAAGCAACTAGCCGAGCATCCATTATGGGGTGGAGCTGGGGAGGGG
TAGAGAGGGAAGAAAGAAAACGGGGGTTGGGTGATTATACGGAGCTTAAACCTTAAACTGTAGTTAGGAT
AATTTAAGGTTTTCCCCAACACTTAATCACAGAATTTGTGTTGAGATTCTTTATGGTAAATTCCAGCTTT
TCATTTATACTACACTAAATTTAAATACGTTCCGTCAGGATTCAACATCTCTGTTCGCTTTAAATAAAGT
AGCAAGAGCTATGGGAATGATGGTCAAAAAGGCGTGGGTAAATGTTTAGTTTTACAGTTGTATTATTGTG
GTTATTATTATTACTATTATTATTAATATTTGAGCAAAATTCAGAAGCTCAGTATGAATAGACCACGCCT
ATGACCCTCAACAGCACCCGGGAGGCAGAGGCAGGAAGACTTGCAGCTCAAGGTCATCATAACCGCCCTT
AGTGGTTTATGCCTGTAAATCCCAGCATTGGGAAGCGGAGGACTGCGGTTATTTTGTACCCGGCCTGGAT
ATATAGTGTGATATCCTGTCTCAAAAACCAAAAACAAACAAAGAGAGAGAGAGAGAGAAAGGAAAAAAGA
GAAACAATATACAAAGTAGTACTTAACGCTTTACTAGAGAGCTTGCTTTCTTTAGCGGTAGTGCTCTCCC
ATCACCCCTCCCCGCTCGCCCCCTTACCCGACCCTACCTCACCCCAGAGCCTGTGTTATTTTGTCCCTAG
AAATGAGCCATCCCTCCTAATACGGAATGATCCCCATCAAGCTGATCCGGAACCCTTAATATAACTTCGT
ATAATGTATGCTATACGAAGTTATTAGGTCCCTCGACCTGCAGCCTCCGCAGCCCCCAAGCTAGCAGCCA
CCATGGCCAGCTCAGGGGCAAAGGCACAATGGGTTGGGCCAAGCCTGGGGCAAGGGCCCCGAAGGCGGCG
CTGGGCTTGGGCTGAGGAACAAGATACAGATGGAAGAAGAGACCAGGGCTGGGGAAACAGCCAGTCTCTT
CCCGAAGCCCCCAGTCCTGAGCTCCTAGAGGACTTCCGTCGGGCACAGGAGCACCTGCCACCCCTGGAGT
GGGACCCAGACATGCAGGACTCCGAAGAGTCTTCTGGAGAAGAGACCGAAGCTGACGATGCAAGCAGCCC
AGAGGGTTCCACCGTGCCTCTGCCCTGGCTCTCCAGGAGCAACCAACAGCTGGACATGTCTGAAGAGGAG
CTGGATGAGGCCTCTGGGAGGCCTGAGGTAGACTTAGCTGGAGAGAGTTGTACGGAGCTTGAGTGTGAAG
ACCAGGGAGATTCCAGCCCTCCACCTCCAGGACAGGGGCCAGCCAAAGGCTGGGTCACCTTTATCAAACA
AGGCAGTAACTACAGACCTTCAGAGCATCTCGAGGCCCAGCCATCTGTTGAACATAGCCGCACAAAGTCT
TGGAGCAGTGGAACTGTGAGCCTCCGTCAACCTAGTGACAGCCTTGGTTCTACCTGGGAAGGAGATACCG
AAGTCCCTCAGCCTTCCATCTTGCCCAAAGCCCTGCCACAGAGTCCGTGCCACAACTTTCCACACCCAGG
TGACAGAAATGGAGGTGACGTTGCTCCGGCAACACCCACAGAATTCCGGGACTCCTTAGCAGCGCCAGCC
CAGAATGCCGAGTGCTCTGCAGGCACGTGGGGGGAAGAAACCACCAGCCTACCCAGCTCTCGGCCTGAGG
ACCAAACCTGGAAGAGGACTAAGACATCACCTAAGCCACTGCCCTCCCGGTTTACTGGTTCTGTCAGCCC
CCTGAGTACTCGGCTTGGGGCAATAAAGAAAGTTGTGCCCCAGCACAAGCAGGGAGCCACTCTGGCTGGT
CACTCTTCTTCACAAGCTCCCAAGTATGGCAGGGGGCGCCGCCTGAACTACCCACTCCCCGACTTCTCCA
AGGTGGGGCCCCGGGTGAGGTTTCCCAAAGATGAGAACTACCGACCCCCGAAGTCCAGAGGCCACAACAG
GCAACAAGGCTCTACCAGACCCCTCATCTTCAAGTCGCCAGCTGAGATTGTTCGGGATGTACTGTTGAGT
AGTGGAGAGGCGTCCCTGGCCAAGGAATCTTCTCTTGCTCACACCATCACCAGGGTGCCCCAGGAGTTCC
AGACACCCGAACAAGCCACTGAGCTAGTTCATCAGCTCCAGGAGGACTATCACAAGCTCCTCACCAAGTA
TGCGGAGGCTGAGAACACTATCGACCAACTTCGCCTTGGGGCCAAGGTGCACCTGTATTCAGACCCACCA
CAGCCCAGTCAGAGCTTCTGCTCGGGGTCAATGCCACAAGGAAGCAAGGTCTTATCCTTCTCTATCCCGC
AACCCAGAGTAGCAGAGTGGTGGCCTGACCCTGCCCAGGATCCACAGGCCTCTGAGGCCACAGGGTGGCC
GTTCCCACGAACAGACCTGAGTCCCTCCTCGTCCCCCGGCGTGGCCACTCCAGGGCGGCTTCCTCAGAGC
CAGGGCATTGCCACAGACCAGCCCTCCACAGGACAGACCCAGGCACTGACCTCTCAGGCCAGCCGGCTCC
TGGCCAAGGTGCAGTCCTTCGAGGAACTGGTACTGGCTGGACACCTCCCACCTCAGGACCAAATCAAGAG
CTTGGAGCAACTGAGGGCAGCCCACATGGCCCTAGAGGCAGAGTACCTGCAGGCCTGCAGAGAAGAGCTC
CTGGACCCTCAGCTTGATGCCTCTCAGGGGAGTCCCAGGACCCTCAACCTCTGCAGGGAGCTAGAAGCAG
AGATATACCACCTGGGACAGCGCCTGGAAGAGCTACAGGACCATATGGACCAGACCCAAAGAGAGACAGA
GCCATGTAGGCCAGACCTGCAAGACAGCACCCCAACCATGTCCTTTCTGCCCCAGTCAGCTCATCTGTCC
ATGCCTTCAGGACCTGTCTCCTTGCCAGATGGCCAAACCTACCAGGAGCCTGCCACCACCACCACCACCT
CCCCTGGAAGCTCTTGCACGCTCCCCATCAACAAGAAGTTAAGCCTGAGCATCAAAACTGAGGAAAGCCC
AAGAGGTCTCCCGGTCCCACTCAGGGACAGGACGCTTCAGGTGGAGCAGGACTTCCATGGCCTTCTGGAG
AGATACCTCAGCGTTAAATCCCTCCCTGAAGCCTTGAGGGATGAAGATGAGGATGACCTGGAGGAGGAGG
AAGAGGAGCAGGACCATCAAGGCCCCTTGGAAGTTGATAGTCCAGCCACAGCTCCAGGGAAAACAGAAGC
CGTGAGGGTACCACCAGGAGAGCGCCCAACACAGGCTGAGGAAAGCCATAGGGATGCTACCCAGGAGGAT
GAGGAACAGATGGGACCTATGAAGTCACCAGACTTCCGGCCATCCATGGCCAGAGATACGTACACACCAG
TCCTGGATACAGCTGAAGTGGCTCAACGGGGCACCAAAGCCATGGTGTCACATCAGAGCAGTCTGACCAG
CCTGGAAGAGAGCAGGCCCTCAGAGCTCCTTCCTCGAAAAGCCCTGCTTCGGGCTGGTGGGCCCCACACT
GAGGAGCCCTGGATGGTGTCACCAGAGACAGACAGTGGCTTCGTGGGCTCAGAAACCAGTATAGTGTCAC
CCTTCACCCAGACCCCAGAGCACCGGCTCTCCCATGTCAGCACTTCAGGACCATCAGCTCAACACCTCAC
TGCCTCTGTGCCTGGTGATAGAACCTCCCATCCCAAGGCCAGGGGTCTCATGGTTCCCAGAAGAGCCACT
GAGACTGGCATACCCAGAAGCCGAACCCAGCAGCATTTCTCCAGCCTGAGCTCTCCCGGGAGAGGGGCAC
AGAGCTGCCACCTAGAGGAGACATCAGTGGCTAAAATAGCGGTTCCCAGGTCTGAGTTCAAGAGACAGAA
GCAGATTTCCAAACAGCTCCTTCCCAGTGGAAGAACCAGCCCCGACTCTGCCCCAGCTCCCACAGCTGCC
TCCACGCCCCATGGATCAGCAGAGAGCACTGCCAACCTCCTCCTCAACAGGACAGAGCGCGACCAGGCCA
TCAAGGATCTGCAGGCGGAGGTGTCACGGCTCCGCCTTCAACTGGAGGACAGCCTGCACCGGCCACACCC
AGACGGCCCAGCCTGTGTAGCTTCTGCTTTCAACCACTCCACCCAGACCCAGGAAAAGCTGGGTTCCTCA
CCCTCCTGGGGCCCCCACTATGGCAGTAAATCCACAGAGAGGCTGTCTAGGGAGCCTAATGGTGTAGAGC
CAGCTGAGCCAATGGGAAGACGTCGAGCCAGGTCCTCTTCGGTGCCTCGGGATGTACCCAGACTGTACCT
AAGTTCTGAATCGGAGTCGCCTGCCCCTCGGCTCTCATCTGAGAAGAGCAGGACCTTTGAGGAGCACCCC
GAGGCTGCACAGTGGGGGACAAGACCACAGAGCAGCTCGAAGCGGAGGGAAAGAGTTTCCTTCCGGGGTC
AATACACAGGCCAGGAGTACCACATTCTATCCCCAAAGGCCATCCTGAAGGACAGTGGCACACCGTCCTG
TCCCCACTGCCATCCCATTAGGACCCAGGACACAGGCAGTGCTGTCTCTAGAGACACCACACGGGGCTCA
TCTGCCGCTGACACCCTCCGCTGTGCCCTGTGTGGTGAAGTCAAGTCCTCTGCAGAAGCAGATGGCTCCA
GCTCAGGTCCCTCTGAGAAGAACACCCCCAAAAAGCCTTCCACCCCCATCCTCAAACGGAAGAACAGGCA
GACGGGCTCGCCAGTACGAATGGCCCCTGGACTCTGGTACCTGGCTGCTGCGCCCCCAGCCCCAGCCCCA
CCGGCTTTGGCCTACATCTCCTCAGCTCCCATTATGCCTTATCTACCACCCACTGTGTACTATGCAGCCC
CAGCACCTACCTCAGCCCAGACAGCTTCCCCGCAGCCTGCTCGGGGACCTCGGAGAACCCGGCACTCAGT
CCAACTGGGTCTGAATGACCTGGAGGAGCTGCAGGCCGCACTCAGAGAGGCTGCACAGGCCGCCGAGAAC
GTTCGCTCCACCACCCGCCAGCTGAGCCGCTCCCTGTCTGCGGACCTGCGCCATGCCCGTAGCCTGCGAG
GCTCCTGCCTTTTCGTCGACGGCAGCAAGCTTGGTGGAGGCAGCGCATCAGGCGGAAGCGGAAGCAGATC
TATGGTGAGCAAGGGCGAGGAGAATAACATGGCCATCATCAAGGAGTTCATGCGCTTCAAGGTGCGCATG
GAGGGCTCCGTGAACGGCCACGAGTTCGAGATCGAGGGCGAGGGCGAGGGCCGCCCCTACGAGGGCTTTC
AGACCGCTAAGCTGAAGGTGACCAAGGGTGGCCCCCTGCCCTTCGCCTGGGACATCCTGTCCCCTCATTT
CACCTACGGCTCCAAGGCCTACGTGAAGCACCCCGCCGACATCCCCGACTACTTCAAGCTGTCCTTCCCC
GAGGGCTTCAAGTGGGAGCGCGTGATGAACTACGAGGACGGCGGCGTGGTGACCGTGACCCAGGACTCCT
CCCTGCAGGACGGCGAGTTCATCTACAAGGTGAAGCTGCGCGGCACCAACTTCCCCTCCGACGGCCCCGT
GATGCAGAAGAAGACCATGGGCTGGGAGGCCTCCTCCGAGCGGATGTACCCCGAGGACGGTGCCCTGAAG
GGCAAGATCAAGATGAGGCTGAAGCTGAAGGACGGCGGCCACTACACCTCCGAGGTCAAGACCACCTACA
AGGCCAAGAAGCCCGTGCAGCTGCCCGGCGCCTACATCGTCGACATCAAGTTGGACATCACCTCCCACAA
CGAGGACTACACCATCGTGGAACAGTACGAACGCGCCGAGGGCCGCCACTCCACCGGCGGCATGGACGAG
CTGTACAAGTAAGCGGCCGCCATATGCATCCTAGGCCTATTAATATTCCGGAGTATACGTAGCCGGCTAA
CGTTAACAACCGGTACCTCTAGATAAGTAATGAGAGCTCGCTGATCAGCCTCGACTGTGCCTTCTAGTTG
CCAGCCATCTGTTGTTTGCCCCTCCCCCGTGCCTTCCTTGACCCTGGAAGGTGCCACTCCCACTGTCCTT
TCCTAATAAAATGAGGAAATTGCATCGCATTGTCTGAGTAGGTGTCATTCTATTCTGGGGGGTGGGGTGG
GGCAGGACAGCAAGGGGGAGGATTGGGAAGACAATAGCAGGCATGCTGGGGATGCGGTGGGCTCTATGGC
TTCTGAGGCGGAAAGAACCAGCTGGGGCTCGAGATCCACTAGTTCTAGCCTCGAGGCTAGAGCGGCCGCC
ACTGGCCGTCGTTTTACAACGTCGTGACTGGGAAAACCCTGGCGTTACCCAACTTAATCGCCTTGCAGCA
CATCCCCCTTTCGCCAGCTGGCGTAATAGCGAAGAGGCCCGCACCGATCGCCCTTCCCAACAGTTGCGCA
GCCTGAATGGCGAATGGAAATTGTAAGCGTTAATATTTTGTTAAAATTCGCGTTAAATTTTTGTTAAATC
AGCTCATTTTTTAACCAATAGGCCGAAATCGGCAAAATCCCTTATAAATCAAAAGAATAGACCGAGATAG
GGT
[37 nt withheld, positions 10224-10260]
AAAGAACGTGGACTCCAACGTCAAAGG
[49 nt withheld, positions 10288-10336]
T
[91 nt withheld, positions 10338-10428]
G
[124 nt withheld, positions 10430-10553]
CAGGTGGCACTTTTCGGGGAAATGTGCGCGGAACCCCTATTTGTTTATTTTTCTAAATACATTCAAATAT
GTATCCGCTCATGAGACAATAACCCTGATAAATGCTTCAATAATATTGAAAAAGGAAGAGTATGAGTATT
CAACATTTCCGTGTCGCCCTTATTCCCTTTTTTGCGGCATTTTGCCTTCCTGTTTTTGCTCACCCAGAAA
CGCTGGTGAAAGTAAAAGATGCTGAAGATCAGTTGGGTGCACGAGTGGGTTACATCGAACTGGATCTCAA
CAGCGGTAAGATCCTTGAGAGTTTTCGCCCCGAAGAACGTTTTCCAATGATGAGCACTTTTAAAGTTCTG
CTATGTGGCGCGGTATTATCCCGTATTGACGCCGGGCAAGAGCAACTCGGTCGCCGCATACACTATTCTC
AGAATGACTTGGTTGAGTACTCACCAGTCACAGAAAAGCATCTTACGGATGGCATGACAGTAAGAGAATT
ATGCAGTGCTGCCATAACCATGAGTGATAACACTGCGGCCAACTTACTTCTGACAACGATCGGAGGACCG
AAGGAGCTAACCGCTTTTTTGCACAACATGGGGGATCATGTAACTCGCCTTGATCGTTGGGAACCGGAGC
TGAATGAAGCCATACCAAACGACGAGCGTGACACCACGATGCCTGTAGCAATGGCAACAACGTTGCGCAA
ACTATTAACTGGCGAACTACTTACTCTAGCTTCCCGGCAACAATTAATAGACTGGATGGAGGCGGATAAA
GTTGCAGGACCACTTCTGCGCTCGGCCCTTCCGGCTGGCTGGTTTATTGCTGATAAATCTGGAGCCGGTG
AGCGTGGGTCTCGCGGTATCATTGCAGCACTGGGGCCAGATGGTAAGCCCTCCCGTATCGTAGTTATCTA
CACGACGGGGAGTCAGGCAACTATGGATGAACGAAATAGACAGATCGCTGAGATAGGTGCCTCACTGATT
AAGCATTGGTAACTGTCAGACCAAGTTTACTCATATATACTTTAGATTGATTTAAAACTTCATTTTTAAT
TTAAAAGGATCTAGGTGAAGATCCTTTTTGATAATCTCATGACCAAAATCCCTTAACGTGAGTTTTCGTT
CCACTGAGCGTCAGACCCCGTAGAAAAGATCAAAGGATCTTCTTGAGATCCTTTTTTTCTGCGCGTAATC
TGCTGCTTGCAAACAAAAAAACCACCGCTACCAGCGGTGGTTTGTTTGCCGGATCAAGAGCTACCAACTC
TTTTTCCGAAGGTAACTGGCTTCAGCAGAGCGCAGATACCAAATACTGTTCTTCTAGTGTAGCCGTAGTT
AGGCCACCACTTCAAGAACTCTGTAGCACCGCCTACATACCTCGCTCTGCTAATCCTGTTACCAGTGGCT
GCTGCCAGTGGCGATAAGTCGTGTCTTACCGGGTTGGACTCAAGACGATAGTTACCGGATAAGGCGCAGC
GGTCGGGCTGAACGGGGGGTTCGTGCACACAGCCCAGCTTGGAGCGAACGACCTACACCGAACTGAGATA
CCTACAGCGTGAGCTATGAGAAAGCGCCACGCTTCCCGAAGGGAGAAAGGCGGACAGGTATCCGGTAAGC
GGCAGGGTCGGAACAGGAGAGCGCACGAGGGAGCTTCCAGGGGGAAACGCCTGGTATCTTTATAGTCCTG
TCGGGTTTCGCCACCTCTGACTTGAGCGTCGATTTTTGTGATGCTCGTCAGGGGGGCGGAGCCTATGGAA
AAACGCCAGCAACGCGGCCTTTTTACGGTTCCTGGCCTTTTGCTGGCCTTTTGCTCACATGTTCTTTCCT
GCGTTATCCCCTGATTCTGTGGATAACCGTATTACCGCCTTTGAGTGAGCTGATACCGCTCGCCGCAGCC
GAACGACCGAGCGCAGCGAGTCAGTGAGCGAGGAAGCGGAAGAGCGCCCAATACGCAAACCGCCTCTCCC
CGCGCGTTGGCCGATTCATTAATGCAGCTGGCACGACAGGTTTCCCGACTGGAAAGCGGGCAGTGAGCGC
AACGCAATTAATGTGAGTTAGCTCACTCATTAGGCACCCCAGGCTTTACACTTTATGCTTCCGGCTCGTA
TGTTGTGTGGAATTGTGAGCGGATAACAATTTCACACAGGAAACAGCTATGACCATGAGGCGCGCCG
Features (pLannotate 1.2.2; 20 found; start..end, strand, type, name):
      6..385     +  enhancer       CMV enhancer: human cytomegalovirus immediate early enhancer
    665..1681    +  intron         chimeric intron: chimera between introns from chicken β-actin and rabbit β-globin
   1694..1712    +  promoter       T7 promoter: promoter for bacteriophage T7 RNA polymerase
   1741..1774    -  protein_bind   loxP: Cre-mediated recombination occurs in the 8-bp core sequence (GCATACAT). Cre recombinase
   2130..2185    -  polyA_signal   β-globin poly(A) signal: rabbit β-globin polyadenylation signal (Gil and Proudfoot, 1987)
   3289..3315    -  CDS            3xHA (fragment): three tandem HA epitope tags
   4471..4504    -  protein_bind   loxP: Cre-mediated recombination occurs in the 8-bp core sequence (GCATACAT). Cre recombinase
   4553..8764    +  CDS            Akna: AKNA_MOUSE - Also known as Kiaa1968 From Mus musculus (Mouse).
   8822..9529    +  CDS            mOrange2: mOrange2 is a basic (constitutively fluorescent) orange fluorescent protein published in 2008, derived from Discosoma sp.. It has high acid sensitivity.
   9645..9869    +  polyA_signal   bGH poly(A) signal: bovine growth hormone polyadenylation signal
   9873..9894    +  promoter       SV40 promoter (fragment): SV40 enhancer and early promoter
   9940..10094   +  CDS            lacZα (fragment): LacZα fragment of β-galactosidase; lacZ fragment
  10125..10553   -  rep_origin     f1 ori (sequence partly withheld): f1 bacteriophage origin of replication; arrow indicates direction of (+) strand synthesis
  10580..10684   +  promoter       AmpR promoter: bla
  10685..11545   +  CDS            AmpR: β-lactamase; bla; confers resistance to ampicillin, carbenicillin, and related antibiotics
  11716..12304   +  rep_origin     ori: high-copy-number ColE1/pMB1/pBR322/pUC origin of replication
  12487..12579   +  CDS            lacI (fragment): lac repressor; lacI; The lac repressor binds to the lac operator to inhibit transcription in E. coli. This inhibition can be relieved by adding lactose or isopropyl-β-D-thiogalactopyranoside (IPTG).
  12592..12613   +  protein_bind   CAP binding site: CAP binding activates transcription in the presence of cAMP. E. coli catabolite activator protein
  12628..12658   +  promoter       lac promoter: promoter for the E. coli lac operon
  12662..12684   +  protein_bind   lac operator (fragment): The lac repressor binds to the lac operator to inhibit transcription in E. coli. This inhibition can be relieved by adding lactose or isopropyl-β-D-thiogalactopyranoside (IPTG). lac repressor encoded by lacI
