[The description below was written by a language model from this plasmid's Addgene catalogue record and pLannotate feature annotations shown in this document.]
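Description:
pCAG-lox-inv[Talpha1-HA-Dre]-lox-Akna-mOrange2 is a 12.7 kb mammalian expression plasmid built on a pCAG-lox backbone and designed for recombinase-gated, neuron-specific expression of mouse Akna fused to the orange fluorescent protein mOrange2. It is propagated in E. coli as a high-copy plasmid through a ColE1/pUC-type origin with ampicillin selection (AmpR under its own bla promoter). It also carries an f1 origin and residual lac/lacZα cloning-vector sequences that play no role in the mammalian payload.

Expression is driven by the chimeric CAG promoter, annotated here as the CMV enhancer followed by the chicken β-actin/rabbit β-globin chimeric intron. Downstream, two loxP sites in the same orientation flank a cassette placed on the opposite strand to CAG. According to the construct name this cassette holds the Talpha1 promoter driving HA-tagged Dre recombinase. The feature table detects only the HA tag fragment and a rabbit β-globin poly(A) signal in reverse orientation, with the Talpha1 promoter and the Dre coding sequence left unannotated. After the second loxP come the Akna coding sequence, mOrange2 and a bGH poly(A) signal.

The floxed block therefore separates CAG from the Akna-mOrange2 fusion. Because the loxP sites are directly repeated, Cre should excise the block and bring the fusion under strong CAG control. The record states that the plasmid is used together with Talpha1-iCre-pA plasmids, so the neuron-active Talpha1 promoter restricts recombination, and hence Akna-mOrange2 expression, to neurons. The Dre encoded in the cassette and the Dre/Rox vector classification suggest pairing with rox-based constructs, but the record does not describe this. The associated study concerns centrosomal microtubule nucleation and radial migration of projection neurons in the developing brain.
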