Addgene plasmid #196893: pCAG-lox-inv[Talpha1-HA-Dre]-lox-Akna-mOrange2
Purpose: Neuron-specific expression of Akna fused to mOrange2. Used in combination with Talpha1-iCre-pA plasmids
Depositing lab: Frank Bradke. Depositing organization: Deutsches Zentrum fuer Neurodegenerative Erkrankungen (DZNE). Publication: Centrosomal microtubule nucleation regulates radial migration of projection neurons independently of polarization in the developing brain. Vinopal S, Dupraz S, Alfadil E, Pietralla T, Bendre S, Stiess M, Falk S, Camargo Ortega G, Maghelli N, Tolic IM, Smejkal J, Gotz M, Bradke F. Neuron. 2023 Apr 19;111(8):1241-1263.e16. doi: 10.1016/j.neuron.2023.01.020. Epub 2023 Feb 15. PubMed 36796357.
Backbone
  Vector backbone: pCAG-lox
  Backbone size w/o insert (bp): 7733
  Vector type: Mammalian Expression, Cre/Lox ; Dre/Rox
Growth in bacteria
  Bacterial resistance: Ampicillin, 100 μg/mL
  Growth temperature: 37°C
  Growth strain: DH5alpha
  Copy number: High Copy
Gene/Insert
  Gene/Insert name: Akna-mOrange2
  Species: M. musculus (mouse)
  Insert size (bp): 4977
  Entrez Gene: Akna (a.k.a. AI597013, MGC116630, mKIAA1968, RP23-340H1.6)
  Promoter: Quimeric CAG
  Cloning method: Gibson Cloning
  Sequencing primers: 5′ pCAG forward (5'-GCAACGTGCTGGTTATTGTG-3'); 3′ M13_ (-20) forward primer (5'-GTAAAACGACGGCCAGT-3')
Terms and licenses: Academic/Nonprofit Terms; Industry Terms: Not Available to Industry
How to cite: pCAG-lox-inv[Talpha1-HA-Dre]-lox-Akna-mOrange2 was a gift from Frank Bradke (Addgene plasmid # 196893 ; http://n2t.net/addgene:196893 ; RRID:Addgene_196893)
